>Addgene plasmid #71445 | pLEGFP-Y705F-STAT3 | addgene partial sequence | sequence record 131054 | EGFP-N 5'-CGTCGCCGTCCAGCTCGACCAG-3'
CCTTGCTCACCATGGTGGCGACCGGTGGATCCCGGGCCCGCGGTACCGTCGACTGCAGAATTCGAAGCTT
TCACTTGTCATCGTCGTCCTTGTAGTCCATGGGGGAGGTAGCGCACTCCGAGGTCAACTCCATGTCAAAG
GTGAGGGACTCAAACTGCCCTCCTGCTGAGGGTTCAGCACCTTCACCATTATTTCCAAACTGCATCAATG
AATCTAAAGTGCGGGGGGACATCGGCAGGTCAATGGTATTGCTGCAGGTCGTTGGTGTCACACAGATAAA
CTTGGTCTTCAGGAATGGGGCAGCGCTACCTGGGTCAGCTTCAGGATGCTCCTGGCTCTCTGGCCGACAA
TACTTTCCGAATGCCTCCTCCTTGGGAATGTCAGGATAGAGATAGACCAGTGGAGACACCAGGATATTGG
TAGCATCCATGATCTTATAGCCCATGATGATTTCAGCAAATGACATGTTGTTCAGCTGCTGCTTTGTGTA
TGGTTCCACGGACTGGATCTGGGTCTTACCGCTGATGTCCTTCTCCACCCAAGTGAAAGTGACGCCTCCT
TCTTTGCTGCTTTCACTGAATCTTAGCAGGAAGGTGCCTGGAGGCTTAGTGCTCAAGATGGCCCGCTCCC
GCTCCTTACTGATAAAGCCCATGATGTACCCTTCGTTCCAAAGGGCCAGGATGTACTTTTTCACAAGGTC
AATGATATTGTCCAGCCAGACCCAGAAGGAGAAGCCCTTGCCAGCCATGTTTTCTTTGCAA
