[The description below was written by a language model from this plasmid's Addgene catalogue record.]
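Description:
pLEGFP-Y705F-STAT3 is a retroviral expression plasmid built on the Clontech pLEGFP-N1-neo backbone and used to deliver a mutant form of human STAT3 into mammalian cells. It is propagated in E. coli under ampicillin selection, and it carries a neomycin resistance marker so that transduced or transfected mammalian cells can be selected with G418. As a retroviral vector it is intended to be packaged into viral particles in a suitable packaging cell line, allowing stable integration of the expression cassette into target cells. No feature table accompanies the record, so the LTRs, packaging signal, bacterial origin and other backbone elements are not individually documented here.

The insert is human STAT3 bearing the Y705F substitution, expressed from a CMV promoter and cloned by restriction enzyme, with HindIII at the 5′ end; the 3′ site is not recorded. Tyrosine 705 is the canonical site of activating phosphorylation in STAT3, so replacing it with phenylalanine yields a protein that cannot be phosphorylated at that position. Despite the "LEGFP" in the name, which is inherited from the parental vector, the record explicitly notes that the protein is tagged with FLAG at its C terminus rather than fused to GFP. The FLAG epitope permits detection or immunoprecipitation of the exogenous protein.

The associated work concerns gene expression mediated by unphosphorylated STAT3. This fits use of the construct to establish stable cell populations expressing phosphorylation-deficient STAT3 and to study functions of the transcription factor that are independent of Y705 phosphorylation.
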