Addgene plasmid #71445: pLEGFP-Y705F-STAT3
Purpose: Retroviral expression of Y705F-STAT3. Please note that this plasmid contains Y705F-STAT3 tagged with FLAG, not GFP.
Depositing lab: George Stark. Depositing organization: Cleveland Clinic Foundation. Publication: Critical role for lysine 685 in gene expression mediated by transcription factor unphosphorylated STAT3. Dasgupta M, Unal H, Willard B, Yang J, Karnik SS, Stark GR. J Biol Chem. 2014 Oct 31;289(44):30763-71. doi: 10.1074/jbc.M114.603894. Epub 2014 Sep 12. PubMed 25217633.
Backbone
  Vector backbone: pLEGFP-N1-neo
  Backbone manufacturer: Clontech
  Vector type: Retroviral
  Selectable markers: Neomycin (select with G418)
Growth in bacteria
  Bacterial resistance: Ampicillin, 100 μg/mL
  Growth temperature: 37°C
  Growth strain: NEB Stable
  Copy number: Unknown
Gene/Insert
  Gene/Insert name: STAT3
  Species: H. sapiens (human)
  Mutation: Y705F
  Entrez Gene: STAT3 (a.k.a. ADMIO, ADMIO1, APRF, HIES)
  Promoter: CMV
  Tag / fusion protein: FLAG (C terminal on backbone)
  Cloning method: Restriction Enzyme; 5′ cloning site HindIII (unknown if destroyed); 3′ cloning site unknown (unknown if destroyed)
  Sequencing primers: 5′ CMV-F; 3′ EGFP-N
Terms and licenses: Academic/Nonprofit Terms; Industry Terms: Not Available to Industry
How to cite: pLEGFP-Y705F-STAT3 was a gift from George Stark (Addgene plasmid # 71445 ; http://n2t.net/addgene:71445 ; RRID:Addgene_71445)
